Addgene plasmid #217144: pCMV-TC1_XL
Purpose: Mammalian expression vector for expression of TC1_XL transposase (CMV promoter)
Depositing lab: Haoyi Wang. Depositing organization: Institute of Zoology, Chinese Academy of Sciences. Publication: Heterologous survey of 130 DNA transposons in human cells highlights their functional divergence and expands the genome engineering toolbox. Zhang T, Tan S, Tang N, Li Y, Zhang C, Sun J, Guo Y, Gao H, Cai Y, Sun W, Wang C, Fu L, Ma H, Wu Y, Hu X, Zhang X, Gee P, Yan W, Zhao Y, Chen Q, Guo B, Wang H, Zhang YE. Cell. 2024 Jul 11;187(14):3741-3760.e30. doi: 10.1016/j.cell.2024.05.007. Epub 2024 Jun 5. PubMed 38843831.
Backbone
  Vector backbone: pCMV
  Vector type: Mammalian Expression
Growth in bacteria
  Bacterial resistance: Ampicillin, 100 μg/mL
  Growth temperature: 37°C
  Growth strain: DH5alpha
  Copy number: High Copy
Gene/Insert
  Gene/Insert name: TC1_XL transposase
  Species: Synthetic
  Cloning method: Restriction Enzyme; 5′ cloning site Unknown (unknown if destroyed); 3′ cloning site Unknown (unknown if destroyed)
Terms and licenses: Academic/Nonprofit Terms; Industry Terms: Not Available to Industry
How to cite: pCMV-TC1_XL was a gift from Haoyi Wang (Addgene plasmid # 217144 ; http://n2t.net/addgene:217144 ; RRID:Addgene_217144)
