[The description below was written by a language model from this plasmid's Addgene catalogue record and pLannotate feature annotations shown in this document.]
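Description:
pCMV-TC1_XL is a 5.5 kb mammalian expression plasmid built on a pCMV backbone to produce the TC1_XL transposase, a synthetic coding sequence, in cultured mammalian cells. It is propagated in E. coli as a high-copy plasmid through a ColE1/pUC-type origin and selected with ampicillin via the β-lactamase gene and its native promoter. An f1 phage origin is also present, along with remnants of lac regulatory sequences (lac promoter, operator, CAP site, a lacI fragment) and a bom fragment that are typical backbone carry-over.

The expression cassette consists of the human cytomegalovirus immediate early enhancer and promoter followed by a T7 promoter, and it ends with an antisense SP6 promoter and the bovine growth hormone polyadenylation signal. The annotation tool did not assign a feature to the roughly 1 kb interval between the T7 and SP6 promoters. This unannotated region is where the transposase open reading frame would be expected to sit, although the table does not confirm this, and the cloning sites are recorded as unknown. No epitope tag or reporter is annotated. Downstream, an SV40 early promoter is followed only by a short fragment of a bleomycin-resistance (ble) gene and an SV40 poly(A) signal, so the plasmid does not appear to carry an intact mammalian selection marker. The short HIV-1 LTR fragment called next to the CMV promoter is probably just a sequence-similarity match, not a functional viral element.

The plasmid serves as a transposase "helper". It supplies the enzyme in trans, typically by transient transfection alongside a donor carrying the matching transposon ends. It was deposited with a large survey of DNA transposon activity in human cells aimed at expanding genome engineering tools.
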