Features (pLannotate 1.2.2; 19 found; start..end, strand, type, name):
      1..380     +  enhancer       CMV enhancer: human cytomegalovirus immediate early enhancer
    381..584     +  promoter       CMV promoter: human cytomegalovirus (CMV) immediate early promoter
    580..613     +  LTR            5' LTR (truncated) (fragment): truncated 5' long terminal repeat (LTR) from HIV-1
    629..647     +  promoter       T7 promoter: promoter for bacteriophage T7 RNA polymerase
   1686..1704    -  promoter       SP6 promoter: promoter for bacteriophage SP6 RNA polymerase
   1730..1954    +  polyA_signal   bGH poly(A) signal: bovine growth hormone polyadenylation signal
   1958..1979    +  promoter       SV40 promoter (fragment): SV40 enhancer and early promoter
   2000..2428    +  rep_origin     f1 ori (sequence partly withheld): f1 bacteriophage origin of replication; arrow indicates direction of (+) strand synthesis
   2442..2771    +  promoter       SV40 promoter: SV40 enhancer and early promoter
   2784..2942    +  CDS            ble (fragment): BLE_KLEPN - Experimental evidence at protein level: Swiss-Prot protein existence level 1. Binding protein with a strong affinity to the bleomycin family of antibiotics. Binds to CL990; an antimitotic-antibiotic compound. From Klebsiella pneumoniae.
   2937..3058    +  polyA_signal   SV40 poly(A) signal: SV40 polyadenylation signal
   3131..3147    -  protein_bind   lac operator: The lac repressor binds to the lac operator to inhibit transcription in E. coli. This inhibition can be relieved by adding lactose or isopropyl-β-D-thiogalactopyranoside (IPTG). lac repressor encoded by lacI
   3155..3185    -  promoter       lac promoter: promoter for the E. coli lac operon
   3200..3221    -  protein_bind   CAP binding site: CAP binding activates transcription in the presence of cAMP. E. coli catabolite activator protein
   3234..3326    -  CDS            lacI (fragment): lac repressor; lacI; The lac repressor binds to the lac operator to inhibit transcription in E. coli. This inhibition can be relieved by adding lactose or isopropyl-β-D-thiogalactopyranoside (IPTG).
   3509..4097    -  rep_origin     ori: high-copy-number ColE1/pMB1/pBR322/pUC origin of replication
   4268..5128    -  CDS            AmpR: β-lactamase; bla; confers resistance to ampicillin, carbenicillin, and related antibiotics
   5129..5233    -  promoter       AmpR promoter: bla
   5292..5344    -  misc_feature   bom (fragment): basis of mobility region from pBR322
>Addgene plasmid #217144 | pCMV-TC1_XL | addgene full sequence | sequence record 443088 | Addgene NGS Result
GACATTGATTATTGACTAGTTATTAATAGTAATCAATTACGGGGTCATTAGTTCATAGCCCATATATGGA
GTTCCGCGTTACATAACTTACGGTAAATGGCCCGCCTGGCTGACCGCCCAACGACCCCCGCCCATTGACG
TCAATAATGACGTATGTTCCCATAGTAACGCCAATAGGGACTTTCCATTGACGTCAATGGGTGGAGTATT
TACGGTAAACTGCCCACTTGGCAGTACATCAAGTGTATCATATGCCAAGTACGCCCCCTATTGACGTCAA
TGACGGTAAATGGCCCGCCTGGCATTATGCCCAGTACATGACCTTATGGGACTTTCCTACTTGGCAGTAC
ATCTACGTATTAGTCATCGCTATTACCATGGTGATGCGGTTTTGGCAGTACATCAATGGGCGTGGATAGC
GGTTTGACTCACGGGGATTTCCAAGTCTCCACCCCATTGACGTCAATGGGAGTTTGTTTTGGCACCAAAA
TCAACGGGACTTTCCAAAATGTCGTAACAACTCCGCCCCATTGACGCAAATGGGCGGTAGGCGTGTACGG
TGGGAGGTCTATATAAGCAGAGCTCTCTGGCTAACTAGAGAACCCACTGCTTACTGGCTTATCGAAATTA
ATACGACTCACTATAGGGAGACCCAAGCTTGGTACCGAGCTCGGATCCACTAGTAACGGCCGCCAGTGTG
CTGGAATTCGCCGCCACCATGGGTCTGCAACGTACTACCGTGCGCGCGATTATTCATAAATGGCAGAAAC
ATGGCACCGTGGTGAATTTACCTCGCAGCGGCCGTCCTACCAAAATAACCCCTCGTGCGCAGCGTCAGTT
AATACGCGAGGCGACCAAAGACCCTCGTACCACCAGCAAGGAGCTGCAAGTTAGCCTGGCCAGCATTAAA
GTGAGCGTGCATGACAGCACCATTCGCAAACGCCTGGGCAAGAACGGTTTACATGGTCGCTCACCGCGTC
GTCGTCCGTTATTAAGCAAGAAGAACATTAAAGCGCGCCTGAACTTTGCGAAAAAGCATCTGAACGACTG
CCAGGATTTCTGGGAGAACACCCTGTGGACCGATGAAACCAAGGTGGAACTGTTTGGCCGTTGCGCGAGC
CGTTATATTTGGCGCAAAAGCAACACCGCGTTTCAGAAGAAAAACATTATTCCGACCGTGAAGTATGGTG
GCGGTAGCGTTATGGTTTGGGGCTGTTTTGCAGCGTCAGGCCCTGGTCGTCTGGCAGTTATAGATGGCAC
CGTGAACAGCACCGTGTATCAGAAAATCCTGAAGGAAAACGTGCGTCCGAGCGTGCGTCAACTGAAACTG
AAACGCAGCTGGGTGCTGCAGCAGGATAACGATCCGAAACACACCAGCAAGAGCACTAGCGAGTGGCTGA
AGAAGAACAAGATGAAGACCCTGGAGTGGCCTTCACAAAGCCCTGACCTGAACCCTATTGAAATGCTGTG
GCACAACCTGAAAAAAGCCGTGCATGCGCGCAAACCGAGCAATAAAGCGGAGCTGCAGCAGTTTTGCAAA
GATGAATGGGCCAAGATTCCTCCGGAACGCTGCAAACGTCTGGTTGCGAGCTATCGCAAACGCCTGATTG
CGGTGATAGCGGCGAAAGGTGGTCCTACCAGCAACTAATGAGCGGCCGCTCGAGCATGCATCTAGAGGGC
CCTATTCTATAGTGTCACCTAAATGCTAGAGCTCGCTGATCAGCCTCGACTGTGCCTTCTAGTTGCCAGC
CATCTGTTGTTTGCCCCTCCCCCGTGCCTTCCTTGACCCTGGAAGGTGCCACTCCCACTGTCCTTTCCTA
ATAAAATGAGGAAATTGCATCGCATTGTCTGAGTAGGTGTCATTCTATTCTGGGGGGTGGGGTGGGGCAG
GACAGCAAGGGGGAGGATTGGGAAGACAATAGCAGGCATGCTGGGGATGCGGTGGGCTCTATGGCTTCTG
AGGCGGAAAGAACCAGCTGGGGCTCTAGGGGGTATCCCC
[124 nt withheld, positions 2000-2123]
C
[91 nt withheld, positions 2125-2215]
A
[49 nt withheld, positions 2217-2265]
CCTTTGACGTTGGAGTCCACGTTCTTT
[37 nt withheld, positions 2293-2329]
ACCCTATCTCGGTCTATTCTTTTGATTTATAAGGGATTTTGCCGATTTCGGCCTATTGGTTAAAAAATGA
GCTGATTTAACAAAAATTTAACGCGAATTAATTCTGTGGAATGTGTGTCAGTTAGGGTGTGGAAAGTCCC
CAGGCTCCCCAGCAGGCAGAAGTATGCAAAGCATGCATCTCAATTAGTCAGCAACCAGGTGTGGAAAGTC
CCCAGGCTCCCCAGCAGGCAGAAGTATGCAAAGCATGCATCTCAATTAGTCAGCAACCATAGTCCCGCCC
CTAACTCCGCCCATCCCGCCCCTAACTCCGCCCAGTTCCGCCCATTCTCCGCCCCATGGCTGACTAATTT
TTTTTATTTATGCAGAGGCCGAGGCCGCCTCTGCCTCTGAGCTATTCCAGAAGTAGTGAGGAGGCTTTTT
TGGAGGCCTAGGCTTTTGCAAAAAGCTCCCCGAAATGACCGACCAAGCGACGCCCAACCTGCCATCACGA
GATTTCGATTCCACCGCCGCCTTCTATGAAAGGTTGGGCTTCGGAATCGTTTTCCGGGACGCCGGCTGGA
TGATCCTCCAGCGCGGGGATCTCATGCTGGAGTTCTTCGCCCACCCCAACTTGTTTATTGCAGCTTATAA
TGGTTACAAATAAAGCAATAGCATCACAAATTTCACAAATAAAGCATTTTTTTCACTGCATTCTAGTTGT
GGTTTGTCCAAACTCATCAATGTATCTTATCATGTCTGTATACCGTCGACCTCTAGCTAGAGCTTGGCGT
AATCATGGTCATAGCTGTTTCCTGTGTGAAATTGTTATCCGCTCACAATTCCACACAACATACGAGCCGG
AAGCATAAAGTGTAAAGCCTGGGGTGCCTAATGAGTGAGCTAACTCACATTAATTGCGTTGCGCTCACTG
CCCGCTTTCCAGTCGGGAAACCTGTCGTGCCAGCTGCATTAATGAATCGGCCAACGCGCGGGGAGAGGCG
GTTTGCGTATTGGGCGCTCTTCCGCTTCCTCGCTCACTGACTCGCTGCGCTCGGTCGTTCGGCTGCGGCG
AGCGGTATCAGCTCACTCAAAGGCGGTAATACGGTTATCCACAGAATCAGGGGATAACGCAGGAAAGAAC
ATGTGAGCAAAAGGCCAGCAAAAGGCCAGGAACCGTAAAAAGGCCGCGTTGCTGGCGTTTTTCCATAGGC
TCCGCCCCCCTGACGAGCATCACAAAAATCGACGCTCAAGTCAGAGGTGGCGAAACCCGACAGGACTATA
AAGATACCAGGCGTTTCCCCCTGGAAGCTCCCTCGTGCGCTCTCCTGTTCCGACCCTGCCGCTTACCGGA
TACCTGTCCGCCTTTCTCCCTTCGGGAAGCGTGGCGCTTTCTCATAGCTCACGCTGTAGGTATCTCAGTT
CGGTGTAGGTCGTTCGCTCCAAGCTGGGCTGTGTGCACGAACCCCCCGTTCAGCCCGACCGCTGCGCCTT
ATCCGGTAACTATCGTCTTGAGTCCAACCCGGTAAGACACGACTTATCGCCACTGGCAGCAGCCACTGGT
AACAGGATTAGCAGAGCGAGGTATGTAGGCGGTGCTACAGAGTTCTTGAAGTGGTGGCCTAACTACGGCT
ACACTAGAAGAACAGTATTTGGTATCTGCGCTCTGCTGAAGCCAGTTACCTTCGGAAAAAGAGTTGGTAG
CTCTTGATCCGGCAAACAAACCACCGCTGGTAGCGGTGGTTTTTTTGTTTGCAAGCAGCAGATTACGCGC
AGAAAAAAAGGATCTCAAGAAGATCCTTTGATCTTTTCTACGGGGTCTGACGCTCAGTGGAACGAAAACT
CACGTTAAGGGATTTTGGTCATGAGATTATCAAAAAGGATCTTCACCTAGATCCTTTTAAATTAAAAATG
AAGTTTTAAATCAATCTAAAGTATATATGAGTAAACTTGGTCTGACAGTTACCAATGCTTAATCAGTGAG
GCACCTATCTCAGCGATCTGTCTATTTCGTTCATCCATAGTTGCCTGACTCCCCGTCGTGTAGATAACTA
CGATACGGGAGGGCTTACCATCTGGCCCCAGTGCTGCAATGATACCGCGAGACCCACGCTCACCGGCTCC
AGATTTATCAGCAATAAACCAGCCAGCCGGAAGGGCCGAGCGCAGAAGTGGTCCTGCAACTTTATCCGCC
TCCATCCAGTCTATTAATTGTTGCCGGGAAGCTAGAGTAAGTAGTTCGCCAGTTAATAGTTTGCGCAACG
TTGTTGCCATTGCTACAGGCATCGTGGTGTCACGCTCGTCGTTTGGTATGGCTTCATTCAGCTCCGGTTC
CCAACGATCAAGGCGAGTTACATGATCCCCCATGTTGTGCAAAAAAGCGGTTAGCTCCTTCGGTCCTCCG
ATCGTTGTCAGAAGTAAGTTGGCCGCAGTGTTATCACTCATGGTTATGGCAGCACTGCATAATTCTCTTA
CTGTCATGCCATCCGTAAGATGCTTTTCTGTGACTGGTGAGTACTCAACCAAGTCATTCTGAGAATAGTG
TATGCGGCGACCGAGTTGCTCTTGCCCGGCGTCAATACGGGATAATACCGCGCCACATAGCAGAACTTTA
AAAGTGCTCATCATTGGAAAACGTTCTTCGGGGCGAAAACTCTCAAGGATCTTACCGCTGTTGAGATCCA
GTTCGATGTAACCCACTCGTGCACCCAACTGATCTTCAGCATCTTTTACTTTCACCAGCGTTTCTGGGTG
AGCAAAAACAGGAAGGCAAAATGCCGCAAAAAAGGGAATAAGGGCGACACGGAAATGTTGAATACTCATA
CTCTTCCTTTTTCAATATTATTGAAGCATTTATCAGGGTTATTGTCTCATGAGCGGATACATATTTGAAT
GTATTTAGAAAAATAAACAAATAGGGGTTCCGCGCACATTTCCCCGAAAAGTGCCACCTGACGTCGACGG
ATCGGGAGATCTCCCGATCCCCTATGGTGCACTCTCAGTACAATCTGCTCTGATGCCGCATAGTTAAGCC
AGTATCTGCTCCCTGCTTGTGTGTTGGAGGTCGCTGAGTAGTGCGCGAGCAAAATTTAAGCTACAACAAG
GCAAGGCTTGACCGACAATTGCATGAAGAATCTGCTTAGGGTTAGGCGTTTTGCGCTGCTTCGCGATGTA
CGGGCCAGATATACGCGTT
